>Addgene plasmid #173733 | pJRK109 | addgene full sequence | sequence record 342435 | Addgene NGS Result
GAGGTCTGCCTCGTGAAGAAGGTGTTGCTGACTCATACCAGGCCTGAATCGCCCCATCATCCAGCCAGAA
AGTGAGGGAGCCACGGTTGATGAGAGCTTTGTTGTAGGTGGACCAGTTGGTGATTTTGAACTTTTGCTTT
GCCACGGAACGGTCTGCGTTGTCGGGAAGATGCGTGATCTGATCCTTCAACTCAGCAAAAGTTCGATTTA
TTCAACAAAGCCACGTTGTGTCTCAAAATCTCTGATGTTACATTGCACAAGATAAAAATATATCATCATG
AACAATAAAACTGTCTGCTTACATAAACAGTAATACAAGGGGTGTTATGAGCCATATTCAACGGGAAACG
TCTTGCTCGAAGCCGCGATTAAATTCCAACATGGATGCTGATTTATATGGGTATAAATGGGCTCGCGATA
ATGTCGGGCAATCAGGTGCGACAATCTATCGATTGTATGGGAAGCCCGATGCGCCAGAGTTGTTTCTGAA
ACATGGCAAAGGTAGCGTTGCCAATGATGTTACAGATGAGATGGTCAGACTAAACTGGCTGACGGAATTT
ATGCCTCTTCCGACCATCAAGCATTTTATCCGTACTCCTGATGATGCATGGTTACTCACCACTGCGATCC
CCGGGAAAACAGCATTCCAGGTATTAGAAGAATATCCTGATTCAGGTGAAAATATTGTTGATGCGCTGGC
AGTGTTCCTGCGCCGGTTGCATTCGATTCCTGTTTGTAATTGTCCTTTTAACAGCGATCGCGTATTTCGT
CTCGCTCAGGCGCAATCACGAATGAATAACGGTTTGGTTGATGCGAGTGATTTTGATGACGAGCGTAATG
GCTGGCCTGTTGAACAAGTCTGGAAAGAAATGCATAAGCTTTTGCCATTCTCACCGGATTCAGTCGTCAC
TCATGGTGATTTCTCACTTGATAACCTTATTTTTGACGAGGGGAAATTAATAGGTTGTATTGATGTTGGA
CGAGTCGGAATCGCAGACCGATACCAGGATCTTGCCATCCTATGGAACTGCCTCGGTGAGTTTTCTCCTT
CATTACAGAAACGGCTTTTTCAAAAATATGGTATTGATAATCCTGATATGAATAAATTGCAGTTTCATTT
GATGCTCGATGAGTTTTTCTAATCAGAATTGGTTAATTGGTTGTAACACTGGCAGAGCATTACGCTGACT
TGACGGGACGGCGGCTTTGTTGAATAAATCGCATTCGCCATTCAGGCTGCGCAACTGTTGGGAAGGGCGA
TCGGTGCGGGCCTCTTCGCTATTACGCCAGCTGGCGAAAGGGGGATGTGCTGCAAGGCGATTAAGTTGGG
TAACGCCAGGGTTTTCCCAGTCACGACGTTGTAAAACGACGGCCAGTGCCAAGCTTGCATGCCTGCAGGT
CGACTCTAGAGGATCCCCGGGTACCGAGGAGCTCTTCGAAGATGAAGATGGATAAGAAGACTATCGTTTG
GTTCCGTCGTGATCTTCGTATCGAGGATAACCCAGCTCTTGCTGCTGCTGCTCACGAGGGATCTGTTTTC
CCAGTTTTCATTTGGTGCCCAGAAGAGGAAGGACAGTTCTACCCAGGACGCGCTTCTCGCTGGTGGATGA
AGCAATCTCTTGCCCACCTTTCCCAATCCCTTAAGGCCCTTGGATCCGACCTTACTCTTATCAAGACTCA
CAACACTATCTCCGCTATCCTTGATTGCATCCGTGTTACCGGAGCTACCAAGGTTGTTTTCAACCACCTT
TACGATCCAGTCTCCCTTGTTCGTGATCACACCGTTAAGGAGAAGCTTGTTGAGCGTGGAATCTCTGTTC
AATCCTACAACGGAGATCTTCTTTACGAACCATGGGAAATTTACTGTGAAAAGGGAAAGCCATTCACTTC
TTTCAATTCTTACTGGAAGAAGTGCCTTGATATGTCTATCGAGTCCGTTATGCTTCCACCACCATGGCGC
CTTATGCCAATCACCGCTGCTGCTGAGGCTATCTGGGCTTGCTCTATCGAGGAGCTTGGACTTGAAAACG
AGGCTGAGAAGCCATCTAACGCCCTTCTTACCCGTGCTTGGTCTCCAGGATGGTCTAACGCTGACAAGCT
TCTTAACGAATTCATCGAAAAGCAACTTATCGATTACGCTAAGAACTCTAAGAAGGTAAGTTTAAACATA
TATATACTAACTAACCCTGATTATTTAAATTTTCAGGTTGTTGGAAACTCCACCTCCCTTCTTTCTCCAT
ACCTTCACTTCGGAGAAATCTCCGTTCGTCACGTTTTCCAATGCGCTCGCATGAAGCAGATCATCTGGGC
TCGTGATAAGAACTCTGAAGGAGAGGAGTCCGCTGACCTTTTCCTTCGCGGAATCGGACTTCGCGAGTAC
TCTCGCTACATTTGTTTCAACTTCCCATTCACTCATGAGCAATCCCTTCTTTCTCACCTTCGCTTCTTCC
CATGGGATGCTGATGTCGATAAGTTCAAGGCTTGGCGCCAAGGACGCACTGGATACCCACTTGTCGATGC
TGGAATGCGTGAGCTTTGGGCTACTGGATGGATGCATAACCGCATCCGTGTTATCGTTTCCTCCTTCGCT
GTTAAGTTCCTTCTTCTTCCATGGAAATGGGGAATGAAATATTTCTGGGACACCCTTCTTGACGCTGACC
TTGAGTGCGATATCCTTGGATGGCAGTACATCTCTGGATCTATCCCAGATGGACACGAGCTTGACCGTCT
TGACAACCCAGCTCTCCAAGGAGCTAAGTACGATCCAGAAGGAGAATACATCCGCCAATGGCTTCCAGAG
CTTGCTCGCCTTCCAACTGAATGGATCCATCACCCATGGGATGCCCCACTTACCGTCCTTAAGGCTTCCG
GAGTTGAGCTTGGAACTAACTACGCTAAGCCAATCGTTGATATCGACACCGCTCGTGAGCTTCTTGCTAA
GGCTATCTCTCGCACCCGCGGAGCTCAGATCATGATCGGAGCCGCTGGTGGCGGATCTGGGGGTGGATCC
GGAGGTACGCGAAGAGCTTACTCGAATTCGTAATCATGTCATAGCTGTTTCCTGTGTGAAATTGTTATCC
GCTCACAATTCCACACAACATACGAGCCGGAAGCATAAAGTGTAAAGCCTGGGGTGCCTAATGAGTGAGC
TAACTCACATTAATTGCGTTGCGCTCACTGCCCGCTTTCCAGTCGGGAAACCTGTCGTGCCAGCTGCATT
AATGAATCGGCCAACGCGCGGGGAGAGGCGGTTTGCGTATTGGCGAACTTTTGCTGAGTTGAAGGATCAG
ATCACGCATCTTCCCGACAACGCAGACCGTTCCGTGGCAAAGCAAAAGTTCAAAATCAGTAACCGTCAGT
GCCGATAAGTTCAAAGTTAAACCTGGTGTTGATACCAACATTGAAACGTTGATCGAAAACGCGCTGAAAA
ACGCTGCTGAATGTGCGAGCTTCTTCCGCTTCCTCGCTCACTGACTCGCTGCGCTCGGTCGTTCGGCTGC
GGCGAGCGGTATCAGCTCACTCAAAGGCGGTAATACGGTTATCCACAGAATCAGGGGATAACGCAGGAAA
GAACATGTGAGCAAAAGGCCAGCAAAAGGCCAGGAACCGTAAAAAGGCCGCGTTGCTGGCGTTTTTCCAT
AGGCTCCGCCCCCCTGACGAGCATCACAAAAATCGACGCTCAAGTCAGAGGTGGCGAAACCCGACAGGAC
TATAAAGATACCAGGCGTTTCCCCCTGGAAGCTCCCTCGTGCGCTCTCCTGTTCCGACCCTGCCGCTTAC
CGGATACCTGTCCGCCTTTCTCCCTTCGGGAAGCGTGGCGCTTTCTCATAGCTCACGCTGTAGGTATCTC
AGTTCGGTGTAGGTCGTTCGCTCCAAGCTGGGCTGTGTGCACGAACCCCCCGTTCAGCCCGACCGCTGCG
CCTTATCCGGTAACTATCGTCTTGAGTCCAACCCGGTAAGACACGACTTATCGCCACTGGCAGCAGCCAC
TGGTAACAGGATTAGCAGAGCGAGGTATGTAGGCGGTGCTACAGAGTTCTTGAAGTGGTGGCCTAACTAC
GGCTACACTAGAAGAACAGTATTTGGTATCTGCGCTCTGCTGAAGCCAGTTACCTTCGGAAAAAGAGTTG
GTAGCTCTTGATCCGGCAAACAAACCACCGCTGGTAGCGGTGGTTTTTTTGTTTGCAAGCAGCAGATTAC
GCGCAGAAAAAAAGGATCTCAAGAAGATCCTTTGATCTTTTCTACGGGGTCTGACGCTCAGTGGAACTCC
GTCGA
Features (pLannotate 1.2.2; 10 found; start..end, strand, type, name):
      2..142     -  CDS            TRA2_ECOLX (fragment): Protein predicted: Swiss-Prot protein existence level 4. Required for transposition of transposon Tn903. From Escherichia coli.
    327..1142    +  CDS            KanR: aminoglycoside phosphotransferase; aph(3')-Ia; confers resistance to kanamycin in bacteria or G418 (Geneticin®) in eukaryotes
   1224..1378    -  CDS            lacZα (fragment): LacZα fragment of β-galactosidase; lacZ fragment
   1381..1428    -  misc_feature   MCS (fragment): pUC18/19 multiple cloning site
   1442..2986    +  CDS            CRY2 (fragment): CRY2_ARATH - Also known as PHH1 From Arabidopsis thaliana (Mouse-ear cress).
   3072..3088    -  protein_bind   lac operator: The lac repressor binds to the lac operator to inhibit transcription in E. coli. This inhibition can be relieved by adding lactose or isopropyl-β-D-thiogalactopyranoside (IPTG). lac repressor encoded by lacI
   3096..3126    -  promoter       lac promoter: promoter for the E. coli lac operon
   3141..3162    -  protein_bind   CAP binding site: CAP binding activates transcription in the presence of cAMP. E. coli catabolite activator protein
   3175..3263    -  CDS            lacI (fragment): lac repressor; lacI; The lac repressor binds to the lac operator to inhibit transcription in E. coli. This inhibition can be relieved by adding lactose or isopropyl-β-D-thiogalactopyranoside (IPTG).
   3634..4222    -  rep_origin     ori: high-copy-number ColE1/pMB1/pBR322/pUC origin of replication
