[The description below was written by a language model from this plasmid's Addgene catalogue record and pLannotate feature annotations shown in this document.]
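Description:
pJRK109 is a small bacterial cloning plasmid that serves as a donor (module) plasmid for SapTrap assembly, the modular cloning system used to build Caenorhabditis elegans constructs from prefabricated parts. It is built on the pHSG298 backbone, a pUC-type vector, and the sequenced record is 4,275 nt. It replicates in E. coli from a high-copy ColE1/pUC origin and is selected with kanamycin through the aph(3')-Ia aminoglycoside phosphotransferase gene. A short fragment of a Tn903 transposition protein annotated beside the marker is a remnant of that gene's transposon origin. The rest of the backbone consists of the usual lac elements: CAP binding site, lac promoter and operator, a lacI fragment, and remnants of lacZα and the pUC18/19 multiple cloning site that flank the insert.

The payload is CRY2(olig), the Arabidopsis thaliana cryptochrome 2 coding sequence carrying the E490G mutation. The catalogue lists the insert at about 1.6 kb, and the feature table detects a CRY2 fragment of roughly 1.5 kb. CRY2olig is generally known as a variant with enhanced blue-light-induced clustering, which fits the associated work on a fluorescence-based protein–protein interaction assay in C. elegans. The CRY2 sequence lies on the opposite strand to the lac promoter and lacZα remnants, consistent with the depositor's note that the insert may be reversed in the backbone. This should not matter, since no eukaryotic promoter, tag or terminator is annotated and the plasmid is meant to supply the coding module rather than express it. The SapI sites expected to release the module are not annotated, and the cloning sites used are not recorded.
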