Addgene plasmid #173733: pJRK109
Purpose: donor plasmid for SapTrap assembly
Depositing lab: Mike Boxem. Depositing organization: Utrecht University. Publication: CeLINC, a fluorescence-based protein-protein interaction assay in Caenorhabditis elegans. Kroll JR, Remmelzwaal S, Boxem M. Genetics. 2021 Dec 10;219(4). pii: 6380436. doi: 10.1093/genetics/iyab163. PubMed 34849800.
Backbone
  Vector backbone: pHSG298
  Backbone manufacturer: Takara Bio
  Backbone size w/o insert (bp): 2675
  Vector type: Other
Growth in bacteria
  Bacterial resistance: Kanamycin, 50 μg/mL
  Growth temperature: 37°C
  Growth strain: DH5alpha
  Copy number: High Copy
Gene/Insert
  Gene/Insert name: CRY2(olig)
  Species: A. thaliana (mustard weed)
  Insert size (bp): 1601
  Mutation: E490G
  Cloning method: Restriction Enzyme; 5′ cloning site Unknown (unknown if destroyed)
  Sequencing primers: 5′ M13 (-21) Forward; 3′ M13/pUC Reverse
Terms and licenses: Academic/Nonprofit Terms; Industry Terms: Not Available to Industry
Depositor comments: Insert may be inserted in reverse orientation in the backbone plasmid. Please visit https://doi.org/10.1101/2021.06.01.446599 for bioRxiv preprint.
How to cite: pJRK109 was a gift from Mike Boxem (Addgene plasmid # 173733 ; http://n2t.net/addgene:173733 ; RRID:Addgene_173733)
